>Addgene plasmid #148378 | pnEA-NpM-DmThor_50-83-R56ER63ER81E-GB1_AB | depositor full sequence | sequence record 290826 | Full Sequence
TTCTTGAAGACGAAAGGGCCTCGTGATACGCCTATTTTTATAGGTTAATGTCATGATAATAATGGTTTCT
TAGACGTCAGGTGGCACTTTTCGGGGAAATGTGCGCGGAACCCCTATTTGTTTATTTTTCTAAATACATT
CAAATATGTATCCGCTCATGAGACAATAACCCTGATAAATGCTTCAATAATATTGAAAAAGGAAGAGTAT
GAGTATTCAACATTTCCGTGTCGCCCTTATTCCCTTTTTTGCGGCATTTTGCCTTCCTGTTTTTGCTCAC
CCAGAAACGCTGGTGAAAGTAAAAGATGCTGAAGATCAGTTGGGTGCACGAGTGGGTTACATCGAACTGG
ATCTCAACAGCGGTAAGATCCTTGAGAGTTTTCGCCCCGAAGAACGTTTTCCAATGATGAGCACTTTTAA
AGTTCTGCTATGTGGCGCGGTATTATCCCGTGTTGACGCCGGGCAAGAGCAACTCGGTCGCCGCATACAC
TATTCTCAGAATGACTTGGTTGAGTACTCACCAGTCACAGAAAAGCATCTTACGGATGGCATGACAGTAA
GAGAATTATGCAGTGCTGCCATAACCATGAGTGATAACACTGCGGCCAACTTACTTCTGACAACGATCGG
AGGACCGAAGGAGCTAACCGCTTTTTTGCACAACATGGGGGATCATGTAACTCGCCTTGATCGTTGGGAA
CCGGAGCTGAATGAAGCCATACCAAACGACGAGCGTGACACCACGATGCCTGCAGCAATGGCAACAACGT
TGCGCAAACTATTAACTGGCGAACTACTTACTCTAGCTTCCCGGCAACAATTAATAGACTGGATGGAGGC
GGATAAAGTTGCAGGACCACTTCTGCGCTCGGCCCTTCCGGCTGGCTGGTTTATTGCTGATAAATCTGGA
GCCGGTGAGCGTGGGTCTCGCGGTATCATTGCAGCACTGGGGCCAGATGGTAAGCCCTCCCGTATCGTAG
TTATCTACACGACGGGGAGTCAGGCAACTATGGATGAACGAAATAGACAGATCGCTGAGATAGGTGCCTC
ACTGATTAAGCATTGGTAACTGTCAGACCAAGTTTACTCATATATACTTTAGATTGATTTAAAACTTCAT
TTTTAATTTAAAAGGATCTAGGTGAAGATCCTTTTTGATAATCTCATGACCAAAATCCCTTAACGTGAGT
TTTCGTTCCACTGAGCGTCAGACCCCGTAGAAAAGATCAAAGGATCTTCTTGAGATCCTTTTTTTCTGCG
CGTAATCTGCTGCTTGCAAACAAAAAAACCACCGCTACCAGCGGTGGTTTGTTTGCCGGATCAAGAGCTA
CCAACTCTTTTTCCGAAGGTAACTGGCTTCAGCAGAGCGCAGATACCAAATACTGTCCTTCTAGTGTAGC
CGTAGTTAGGCCACCACTTCAAGAACTCTGTAGCACCGCCTACATACCTCGCTCTGCTAATCCTGTTACC
AGTGGCTGCTGCCAGTGGCGATAAGTCGTGTCTTACCGGGTTGGACTCAAGACGATAGTTACCGGATAAG
GCGCAGCGGTCGGGCTGAACGGGGGGTTCGTGCACACAGCCCAGCTTGGAGCGAACGACCTACACCGAAC
TGAGATACCTACAGCGTGAGCTATGAGAAAGCGCCACGCTTCCCGAAGGGAGAAAGGCGGACAGGTATCC
GGTAAGCGGCAGGGTCGGAACAGGAGAGCGCACGAGGGAGCTTCCAGGGGGAAACGCCTGGTATCTTTAT
AGTCCTGTCGGGTTTCGCCACCTCTGACTTGAGCGTCGATTTTTGTGATGCTCGTCAGGGGGGCGGAGCC
TATGGAAAAACGCCAGCAACGCGGCCTTTTTACGGTTCCTGGCCTTTTGCTGGCCTTTTGCTCACATGTT
CTTTCCTGCGTTATCCCCTGATTCTGTGGATAACCGTATTACCGCCTTTGAGTGAGCTGATACCGCTCGC
CGCAGCCGAACGACCGAGCGCAGCGAGTCAGTGAGCGAGGAAGCGGAAGAGCGCCTGATGCGGTATTTTC
TCCTTACGCATCTGTGCGGTATTTCACACCGCATATATGGTGCACTCTCAGTACAATCTGCTCTGATGCC
GCATAGTTAAGCCAGTATACACTCCGCTATCGCTACGTGACTGGGTCATGGCTGCGCCCCGACACCCGCC
AACACCCGCTGACGCGCCCTGACGGGCTTGTCTGCTCCCGGCATCCGCTTACAGACAAGCTGTGACCGTC
TCCGGGAGCTGCATGTGTCAGAGGTTTTCACCGTCATCACCGAAACGCGCGAGGCAGCTGCGGTAAAGCT
CATCAGCGTGGTCGTGAAGCGATTCACAGATGTCTGCCTGTTCATCCGCGTCCAGCTCGTTGAGTTTCTC
CAGAAGCGTTAATGTCTGGCTTCTGATAAAGCGGGCCATGTTAAGGGCGGTTTTTTCCTGTTTGGTCACT
GATGCCTCCGTGTAAGGGGGATTTCTGTTCATGGGGGTAATGATACCGATGAAACGAGAGAGGATGCTCA
CGATACGGGTTACTGATGATGAACATGCCCGGTTACTGGAACGTTGTGAGGGTAAACAACTGGCGGTATG
GATGCGGCGGGACCAGAGAAAAATCACTCAGGGTCAATGCCAGCGCTTCGTTAATACAGATGTAGGTGTT
CCACAGGGTAGCCAGCAGCATCCTGCGATGCAGATCCGGAACATAATGGTGCAGGGCGCTGACTTCCGCG
TTTCCAGACTTTACGAAACACGGAAACCGAAGACCATTCATGTTGTTGCTCAGGTCGCAGACGTTTTGCA
GCAGCAGTCGCTTCACGTTCGCTCGCGTATCGGTGATTCATTCTGCTAACCAGTAAGGCAACCCCGCCAG
CCTAGCCGGGTCCTCAACGACAGGAGCACGATCATGCGCACCCGTGGCCAGGACCCAACGCTGCCCGAGA
TGCGCCGCGTGCGGCTGCTGGAGATGGCGGACGCGATGGATATGTTCTGCCAAGGGTTGGTTTGCGCATT
CACAGTTCTCCGCAAGAATTGATTGGCTCCAATTCTTGGAGTGGTGAATCCGTTAGCGAGGTGCCGCCGG
CTTCCATTCAGGTCGAGGTGGCCCGGCTCCATGCACCGCGACGCAACGCGGGGAGGCAGACAAGGTATAG
GGCGGCGCCTACAATCCATGCCAACCCGTTCCATGTGCTCGCCGAGGCGGCATAAATCGCCGTGACGATC
AGCGGTCCAGTGATCGAAGTTAGGCTGGTAAGAGCCGCGAGCGATCCTTGAAGCTGTCCCTGATGGTCGT
CATCTACCTGCCTGGACAGCATGGCCTGCAACGCGGGCATCCCGATGCCGCCGGAAGCGAGAAGAATCAT
AATGGGGAAGGCCATCCAGCCTCGCGTCGCGAACGCCAGCAAGACGTAGCCCAGCGCGTCGGCCGCCATG
CCGGCGATAATGGCCTGCTTCTCGCCGAAACGTTTGGTGGCGGGACCAGTGACGAAGGCTTGAGCGAGGG
CGTGCAAGATTCCGAATACCGCAAGCGACAGGCCGATCATCGTCGCGCTCCAGCGAAAGCGGTCCTCGCC
GAAAATGACCCAGAGCGCTGCCGGCACCTGTCCTACGAGTTGCATGATAAAGAAGACAGTCATAAGTGCG
GCGACGATAGTCATGCCCCGCGCCCACCGGAAGGAGCTGACTGGGTTGAAGGCTCTCAAGGGCATCGGTC
GAGATCCCGGTGCCTAATGAGTGAGCTAACTTACATTAATTGCGTTGCGCTCACTGCCCGCTTTCCAGTC
GGGAAACCTGTCGTGCCAGCTGCATTAATGAATCGGCCAACGCGCGGGGAGAGGCGGTTTGCGTATTGGG
CGCCAGGGTGGTTTTTCTTTTCACCAGTGAGACGGGCAACAGCTGATTGCCCTTCACCGCCTGGCCCTGA
GAGAGTTGCAGCAAGCGGTCCACGCTGGTTTGCCCCAGCAGGCGAAAATCCTGTTTGATGGTGGTTAACG
GCGGGATATAACATGAGCTGTCTTCGGTATCGTCGTATCCCACTACCGAGATATCCGCACCAACGCGCAG
CCCGGACTCGGTAATGGCGCGCATTGCGCCCAGCGCCATCTGATCGTTGGCAACCAGCATCGCAGTGGGA
ACGATGCCCTCATTCAGCATTTGCATGGTTTGTTGAAAACCGGACATGGCACTCCAGTCGCCTTCCCGTT
CCGCTATCGGCTGAATTTGATTGCGAGTGAGATATTTATGCCAGCCAGCCAGACGCAGACGCGCCGAGAC
AGAACTTAATGGGCCCGCTAACAGCGCGATTTGCTGGTGACCCAATGCGACCAGATGCTCCACGCCCAGT
CGCGTACCGTCTTCATGGGAGAAAATAATACTGTTGATGGGTGTCTGGTCAGAGACATCAAGAAATAACG
CCGGAACATTAGTGCAGGCAGCTTCCACAGCAATGGCATCCTGGTCATCCAGCGGATAGTTAATGATCAG
CCCACTGACGCGTTGCGCGAGAAGATTGTGCACCGCCGCTTTACAGGCTTCGACGCCGCTTCGTTCTACC
ATCGACACCACCACGCTGGCACCCAGTTGATCGGCGCGAGATTTAATCGCCGCGACAATTTGCGACGGCG
CGTGCAGGGCCAGACTGGAGGTGGCAACGCCAATCAGCAACGACTGTTTGCCCGCCAGTTGTTGTGCCAC
GCGGTTGGGAATGTAATTCAGCTCCGCCATCGCCGCTTCCACTTTTTCCCGCGTTTTCGCAGAAACGTGG
CTGGCCTGGTTCACCACGCGGGAAACGGTCTGATAAGAGACACCGGCATACTCTGCGACATCGTATAACG
TTACTGGTTTCACATTCACCACCCTGAATTGACTCTCTTCCGGGCGCTATCATGCCATACCGCGAAAGGT
TTTGCGCCATTCGATGGTGTCCGGGATCTCGACGCTCTCCCTTATGCGACTCCTGCATTAGGAAGCAGCC
CAGTAGTAGGTTGAGGCCGTTGAGCACCGCCGCCGCAAGGAATGGTGCATGCAAGGAGATGGCGCCCAAC
AGTCCCCCGGCCACGGGGCCTGCCACCATACCCACGCCGAAACAAGCGCTCATGAGCCCGAAGTGGCGAG
CCCGATCTTCCCCATCGGTGATGTCGGCGATATAGGCGCCAGCAACCGCACCTGTGGCGCCGGTGATGCC
GGCCACGATGCGTCCGGCGTAGAGGATCGAGATCTCGATCCCGCGAAATTAATACGACTCACTATAGGGG
AATTGTGAGCGGATAACAATTCCCCACTAGTAATAATTTTGTTTAACTTTAAGAAGGAGATATACCATGG
AAACTGAAGAAGGTAAACTGGTAATCTGGATTAACGGCGATAAAGGCTATAACGGTCTCGCTGAAGTCGG
TAAGAAATTCGAGAAAGATACCGGAATTAAAGTCACCGTTGAGCATCCGGATAAACTGGAAGAGAAATTC
CCACAGGTTGCGGCAACTGGCGATGGCCCTGACATTATCTTCTGGGCACACGACCGCTTTGGTGGCTACG
CTCAATCTGGCCTGTTGGCTGAAATCACCCCGGACAAAGCGTTCCAGGACAAGCTGTATCCGTTTACCTG
GGATGCCGTACGTTACAACGGCAAGCTGATTGCTTACCCGATCGCTGTTGAAGCGTTATCGCTGATTTAT
AACAAAGACCTGCTGCCGAACCCGCCAAAAACCTGGGAAGAGATCCCGGCGCTGGATAAAGAACTGAAAG
CGAAAGGTAAGAGCGCCCTGATGTTCAACCTGCAAGAACCGTACTTCACCTGGCCGCTGATTGCTGCTGA
CGGGGGTTATGCGTTCAAGTATGAAAACGGCAAGTACGACATTAAAGACGTGGGCGTGGATAACGCTGGC
GCGAAAGCGGGTCTGACCTTCCTGGTTGACCTGATTAAAAACAAACACATGAATGCAGACACCGATTACT
CCATCGCAGAAGCTGCCTTTAATAAAGGCGAAACAGCGATGACCATCAACGGCCCGTGGGCATGGTCCAA
CATCGACACCAGCAAAGTGAATTATGGTGTAACGGTACTGCCGACCTTCAAGGGTCAACCATCCAAACCG
TTCGTTGGCGTGCTGAGCGCAGGTATTAACGCCGCCAGTCCGAACAAAGAGCTGGCGAAAGAGTTCCTCG
AAAACTATCTGCTGACTGATGAAGGTCTGGAAGCGGTTAATAAAGACAAACCGCTGGGTGCCGTAGCGCT
GAAGTCTTACGAGGAAGAGTTGGCGAAAGATCCACGTATTGCCGCCACGATGGAAAACGCCCAGAAAGGT
GAAATCATGCCGAACATCCCGCAGATGTCCGCTTTCTGGTATGCCGTGCGTACTGCGGTGATCAACGCCG
CCAGCGGTCGTCAGACTGTCGATGAAGCCCTTAAAGACGCGCAGACTGGTACCGGCAGCGGCCTGGAAGT
TCTGTTCCAGGGGCCCCATATGACCAAACTTATCTACGAGGAGGCTTTCATGAAGAATCTCGAGGGCTCC
CCATTGAGCCAAACTCCGCCGTCCAACGTGCCCAGTTGCTTGCTGGAAGGAACTGCTAGCATGCAGTACA
AACTTATCCTGAACGGTAAAACCCTGAAAGGTGAAACCACCACCGAAGCTGTTGACGCTGCTACCGCGGA
AAAAGTTTTCAAACAGTACGCTAACGACAACGGTGTTGACGGTGAATGGACCTACGACGACGCTACCAAA
ACCTACACCGTAACGGAATGAGTTGGCTGCTGCCACCGCTGAGCAATAACTAGCATAACCCCTTGGGGCC
TCTAAACGGGTCTTGAGGGGTTTTTTGCTGAAAGGAGGAACTATATCCGGATATCCCGCAAGAGGCCCGG
CAGTACCGGCATAACCAAGCCTATGCCTACAGCATCCAGGGTGACGGTGCCGAGGATGACGATGAGCGCA
TTGTTAGATTTCATACACGGTGCCTGACTGCGTTAGCAATTTAACTGTGATAAACTACCGCATTAAAGCT
TATCGATGATAAGCTGTCAAACATGAGAA
Features (pLannotate 1.2.2; 20 found; start..end, strand, type, name):
    104..208     +  promoter       AmpR promoter: bla
    209..1069    +  CDS            AmpR: β-lactamase; bla; confers resistance to ampicillin, carbenicillin, and related antibiotics
   1240..1828    +  rep_origin     ori: high-copy-number ColE1/pMB1/pBR322/pUC origin of replication
   2014..2156    -  misc_feature   bom: basis of mobility region from pBR322
   2258..2449    -  CDS            rop: Rop protein, which maintains plasmids at low copy number; rop
   2466..2846    +  CDS            YPB1_ECOLX: Protein predicted: Swiss-Prot protein existence level 4. From Escherichia coli.
   3088..3712    -  CDS            TcR (fragment): tetracycline efflux protein; tet; confers resistance to tetracycline
   3727..3748    -  protein_bind   CAP binding site: CAP binding activates transcription in the presence of cAMP. E. coli catabolite activator protein
   3761..4843    -  CDS            lacI: lac repressor; lacI; The lac repressor binds to the lac operator to inhibit transcription in E. coli. This inhibition can be relieved by adding lactose or isopropyl-β-D-thiogalactopyranoside (IPTG).
   4844..4921    -  promoter       lacI promoter: lacI
   4929..5208    -  CDS            TcR (fragment): tetracycline efflux protein; tet; confers resistance to tetracycline
   5230..5248    +  promoter       T7 promoter: promoter for bacteriophage T7 RNA polymerase
   5249..5273    +  protein_bind   lac operator: The lac repressor binds to the lac operator to inhibit transcription in E. coli. This inhibition can be relieved by adding lactose or isopropyl-β-D-thiogalactopyranoside (IPTG). lac repressor encoded by lacI
   5288..5310    +  RBS            RBS: efficient ribosome binding site from bacteriophage T7 gene 10 (Olins and Rangwala, 1989)
   5321..6417    +  CDS            MBP (fragment): maltose binding protein from E. coli; malE (mutated); This version of the gene does not encode a signal sequence, so MBP will remain in the cytosol.
   6577..6734    +  CDS            GB1 (fragment): B1 domain of Streptococcal protein G effective as a solubilizing fusion partner (Cheng and Patel, 2004)
   6739..6762    +  CDS            SET1 (fragment): solubility-enhancement tag derived from T7 phage gene 10B
   6770..6817    +  terminator     T7 terminator: transcription terminator for bacteriophage T7 RNA polymerase
   6840..6944    -  CDS            TcR (fragment): tetracycline efflux protein; tet; confers resistance to tetracycline
   6992..7020    -  promoter       tet promoter: E. coli promoter for tetracycline efflux protein gene
