[The description below was written by a language model from this plasmid's Addgene catalogue record and pLannotate feature annotations shown in this document.]
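Description:
pnEA-NpM-DmThor_50-83-R56ER63ER81E-GB1_AB is a 7,029 nt bacterial expression plasmid for producing a short mutant fragment of the Drosophila melanogaster 4E-BP protein Thor in E. coli. The catalogue lists the backbone as unknown, but the annotated features show a pBR322/pET-like architecture. This includes a ColE1/pMB1-type origin with the bom mobility region and the rop gene, which keeps copy number down and fits the recorded low-copy status. There is also a β-lactamase cassette for ampicillin selection. Several disrupted fragments of the tetracycline resistance gene and its promoter flank the expression and lacI regions. They are remnants of the parental vector and are not a usable marker.

Expression is driven by a T7 promoter with an adjacent lac operator and the T7 gene 10 ribosome binding site. A plasmid-borne lacI gene supplies repressor, so transcription should depend on T7 RNA polymerase and be inducible with IPTG. The open reading frame begins with a cytosolic maltose binding protein lacking its signal sequence. An unannotated gap of about 160 nt follows, which by position presumably holds the Thor insert, residues 50–83 carrying the R56E, R63E and R81E substitutions. Any linker or protease site in this gap is not recorded. Downstream lie the GB1 domain of streptococcal protein G and a short match annotated as a SET1 solubility-tag fragment, followed by the T7 terminator. Placing a small peptide between MBP and GB1 is a common way to improve its solubility and stability and to aid purification. The associated publication concerns the structures of 4E-BP translational inhibitors bound to eIF4E, which suggests the construct supplied a charge-reversal mutant peptide for binding or structural studies. The record does not state the specific role of the mutations.
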