Addgene plasmid #148378: pnEA-NpM-DmThor_50-83-R56ER63ER81E-GB1_AB
Purpose: Bacterial Expression of DmThor_50-83-R56ER63ER81E
Depositing lab: Elisa Izaurralde. Depositing organization: Max Planck Institute for Developmental Biology. Publication: Molecular architecture of 4E-BP translational inhibitors bound to eIF4E. Peter D, Igreja C, Weber R, Wohlbold L, Weiler C, Ebertsch L, Weichenrieder O, Izaurralde E. Mol Cell. 2015 Mar 19;57(6):1074-87. doi: 10.1016/j.molcel.2015.01.017. Epub 2015 Feb 19. PubMed 25702871.
Backbone
  Vector backbone: Unknown
  Vector type: Bacterial Expression
Growth in bacteria
  Bacterial resistance: Ampicillin, 100 μg/mL
  Growth temperature: 37°C
  Growth strain: DH5alpha
  Copy number: Low Copy
Gene/Insert
  Gene/Insert name: DmThor_50-83-R56ER63ER81E
  Species: D. melanogaster (fly)
  Entrez Gene: Thor (a.k.a. Dmel_CG8846, 153432_at, 43-BP, 4E-BP, 4E-BP1, 4EBP, 4e-BP, 4e-bp, 4eBP, 4ebp, BcDNA.HL08053, BcDNA:HL08053, CG8846, CT8705, Dm 4E-BP, Dmel\CG8846, Phas1, Thor/EIF4EBP, anon-WO0172774.158, d4E-BP, d4E-BP1, d4EBP, d4e-bp, d4eBP, dthor, eIF4E-BP, l(2)06270, l(2)k07736, l(2)k13517, pp20, thor)
  Cloning method: Unknown
Terms and licenses: Academic/Nonprofit Terms; Industry Terms: Not Available to Industry
Depositor comments: sequence extracted from NCBI:NM_057947.4 Plasmids from this collection were made available to the research community and donated after the lab closed. Please note that the sequence provided by the depositing laboratory may be theoretical/predicted or based on Sanger sequencing results. There may be discrepancies between sequencing results obtained by Addgene and the depositor sequence. If an Addgene verified sequence is not available, please contact before placing your order to request that our lab fully sequence the plasmid.
How to cite: pnEA-NpM-DmThor_50-83-R56ER63ER81E-GB1_AB was a gift from Elisa Izaurralde (Addgene plasmid # 148378 ; http://n2t.net/addgene:148378 ; RRID:Addgene_148378)
